Addgene plasmid #230468: AiP13787 - pAAV-AiE0140h_3xC2-minBG-iCre(R297T)-BGHpA (Alias: CN3787)
Purpose: AiE0140h_3xC2 is an enhancer sequence, designed to drive AAV-mediated transgene expression in specific populations of brain cells
Depositing lab: Allen Institute for Brain Science & Jonathan Ting. Depositing organization: Allen Institute. Publication: A suite of enhancer AAVs and transgenic mouse lines for genetic access to cortical cell types. Ben-Simon Y, Hooper M, Narayan S, Daigle TL, Dwivedi D, Way SW, Oster A, Stafford DA, Mich JK, Taormina MJ, Martinez RA, Opitz-Araya X, Roth JR, Alexander JR, Allen S, Amster A, Arbuckle J, Ayala A, Baker PM, Bakken TE, Barcelli T, Barta S, Bendrick J, Bertagnolli D, Bielstein C, Bishwakarma P, Bowlus J, Boyer G, Brouner K, Casian B, Casper T, Chakka AB, Chakrabarty R, Chance RK, Chavan S, Clark M, Colbert K, Collman F, Daniel S, Departee M, DiValentin P, Donadio N, Dotson N, Egdorf T, Fliss T, Gabitto M, Garcia J, Gary A, Gasperini M, Gloe J, Goldy J, Gore BB, Graybuck L, Greisman N, Haeseleer F, Halterman C, Haradon Z, Hastings SD, Helback O, Ho W, Hockemeyer D, Huang C, Huff S, Hunker A, Johansen N, Jones D, Juneau Z, Kalmbach B, Kannan M, Khem S, Kussick E, Kutsal R, Larsen R, Lee C, Lee AY, Leibly M, Lenz GH, Li S, Liang E, Lusk N, Madigan Z, Malloy J, Malone J, McCue R, Melchor J, Mollenkopf T, Moosman S, Morin E, Newman D, Ng L, Ngo K, Omstead V, Otto S, Oyama A, Pena N, Pham T, Phillips E, Pom CA, Potekhina L, Ransford S, Ray PL, Rette D, Reynoldson C, Rimorin C, Rocha D, Ruiz A, Sanchez REA, Sawyer L, Sedeno-Cortes A, Sevigny JP, Shapovalova N, Shepard N, Shulga L, Sigler AR, Siverts L, Soliman S, Somasundaram S, Staats B, Stewart K, Szelenyi E, Tieu M, Trader C, Tran A, van Velthoven CTJ, Walker M, Wang Y, Weed N, Wirthlin M, Wood T, Wynalda B, Yao Z, Zhou T, Ariza J, Dee N, Reding M, Ronellenfitch K, Mufti S, Sunkin SM, Smith KA, Esposito L, Waters J, Thyagarajan B, Yao S, Lein ES, Zeng H, Levi BP, Ngai J, Ting JT, Tasic B. Cell. 2025 May 16:S0092-8674(25)00513-6. doi: 10.1016/j.cell.2025.05.002. PubMed 40403729.
Backbone
  Vector backbone: pAAV2
  Vector type: AAV
Growth in bacteria
  Bacterial resistance: Ampicillin, 100 μg/mL
  Growth temperature: 37°C
  Growth strain: NEB Stable
  Copy number: High Copy
Gene/Insert
  Gene/Insert name: iCre(R297T)
  Species: Synthetic
  Promoter: minBG
  Cloning method: Gibson Cloning
Terms and licenses: Academic/Nonprofit Terms; Industry Terms: Not Available to Industry
How to cite: AiP13787 - pAAV-AiE0140h_3xC2-minBG-iCre(R297T)-BGHpA (Alias: CN3787) was a gift from Allen Institute for Brain Science & Jonathan Ting (Addgene plasmid # 230468 ; http://n2t.net/addgene:230468 ; RRID:Addgene_230468)
