[The description below was written by a language model from this plasmid's Addgene catalogue record and pLannotate feature annotations shown in this document.]
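Description:
AiP13787 - pAAV-AiE0140h_3xC2-minBG-iCre(R297T)-BGHpA (alias CN3787) is an AAV transfer plasmid of about 4.9 kb built on a pAAV2 backbone. It is intended for packaging a recombinant AAV genome that delivers Cre recombinase to defined populations of brain cells. In bacteria it is maintained at high copy through a ColE1/pUC-type origin and selected with ampicillin via the bla (AmpR) gene and its promoter. The backbone also carries an f1 phage origin and small remnants of the pBR322 bom and rop regions. The annotation finds one full AAV2 inverted terminal repeat downstream of the cassette and only short ITR fragments at the upstream end. That pattern may simply reflect the difficulty of sequencing and annotating these repeats, and the use of a recombination-deficient growth strain fits with the need to keep the ITRs stable.

Between the ITRs, the name and catalogue fields indicate the enhancer AiE0140h_3xC2 placed upstream of a minimal beta-globin promoter (minBG). Neither element is annotated in the feature table, but both presumably lie in the unannotated stretch before the coding sequence. The "3xC2" designation suggests a triplicated core of the enhancer, although the record does not define it. The minimal promoter has little activity alone, so the enhancer determines which cells express the transgene. The payload is iCre(R297T), a synthetic codon-improved Cre carrying a point substitution, followed by the bovine growth hormone polyadenylation signal. The record does not state the rationale for the mutation. The construct belongs to a suite of enhancer AAVs for genetic access to cortical cell types. It would typically be used to drive recombination of loxP-flanked alleles or Cre-dependent reporters in enhancer-targeted cells, though the record does not name the specific population.
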