Features (pLannotate 1.2.2; 12 found; start..end, strand, type, name):
     12..39      +  repeat_region  AAV2 ITR (fragment): inverted terminal repeat of adeno-associated virus serotype 2 inverted
     68..95      +  repeat_region  AAV2 ITR (fragment): inverted terminal repeat of adeno-associated virus serotype 2 inverted
    859..1884    +  CDS            cre: RECR_BPP1 - Experimental evidence at protein level: Swiss-Prot protein existence level 1. Catalyzes site-specific recombination between two 34-base- pair LOXP sites. Its role is to maintain the phage genome as a monomeric unit-copy plasmid in the lysogenic state. From Escherichia phage P1 (Bacteriophage P1).
   1924..2035    +  polyA_signal   bGH poly(A) signal: bovine growth hormone polyadenylation signal
   2153..2293    +  repeat_region  AAV2 ITR: inverted terminal repeat of adeno-associated virus serotype 2 inverted
   2298..2349    -  misc_feature   bom (fragment): basis of mobility region from pBR322
   2368..2823    +  rep_origin     f1 ori (sequence partly withheld): f1 bacteriophage origin of replication; arrow indicates direction of (+) strand synthesis
   2824..2873    -  misc_feature   bom (fragment): basis of mobility region from pBR322
   2975..3010    -  CDS            rop (fragment): Rop protein, which maintains plasmids at low copy number; rop
   3105..3209    +  promoter       AmpR promoter: bla
   3210..4070    +  CDS            AmpR: β-lactamase; bla; confers resistance to ampicillin, carbenicillin, and related antibiotics
   4241..4829    +  rep_origin     ori: high-copy-number ColE1/pMB1/pBR322/pUC origin of replication
>Addgene plasmid #230468 | AiP13787 - pAAV-AiE0140h_3xC2-minBG-iCre(R297T)-BGHpA (Alias: CN3787) | addgene full sequence | sequence record 474115 | Addgene NGS Result
CCTGCAGGCAGCTGCGCGCTCGCTCGCTCACTGAGGCCGCCCGGGCGTCGGGCGACCTTTGGTCGCCCGG
CCTCAGTGAGCGAGCGAGCGCGCAGAGAGGGAGTGGCCAACTCCATCACTAGGGGTTCCTGCGGCCGCAC
GCGTCCAAGAAATTAGAATAAAGGGAAAAATGACTTTGAGATGTACTTTCTTAAAATAACTGAAGTAATG
ACCGCATGAGCCAGCTGATGGGTTTTTAAATGGATACGTTTCTATCAGCCTGCTGCTTGATGCCAGAGCC
AAATATATATGGAGTGTATTATATCATATCCTGTAGGCAGGAGACTGTTGGGGCATTGGGGGACCCAAGA
AATTAGAATAAAGGGAAAAATGACTTTGAGATGTACTTTCTTAAAATAACTGAAGTAATGACCGCATGAG
CCAGCTGATGGGTTTTTAAATGGATACGTTTCTATCAGCCTGCTGCTTGATGCCAGAGCCAAATATATAT
GGAGTGTATTATATCATATCCTGTAGGCAGGAGACTGTTGGGGCATTGGGGGACCCAAGAAATTAGAATA
AAGGGAAAAATGACTTTGAGATGTACTTTCTTAAAATAACTGAAGTAATGACCGCATGAGCCAGCTGATG
GGTTTTTAAATGGATACGTTTCTATCAGCCTGCTGCTTGATGCCAGAGCCAAATATATATGGAGTGTATT
ATATCATATCCTGTAGGCAGGAGACTGTTGGGGCATTGGGGGACGAGCTCGGGCTGGGCATAAAAGTCAG
GGCAGAGCCATCTATTGCTTACATTTGCTTCTGGGATCCAGATCTTTCGAAGCTAGCCACCATGGTGCCC
AAGAAGAAGAGGAAAGTCTCCAACCTGCTGACTGTGCACCAAAACCTGCCTGCCCTCCCTGTGGATGCCA
CCTCTGATGAAGTCAGGAAGAACCTGATGGACATGTTCAGGGACAGGCAGGCCTTCTCTGAACACACCTG
GAAGATGCTCCTGTCTGTGTGCAGATCCTGGGCTGCCTGGTGCAAGCTGAACAACAGGAAATGGTTCCCT
GCTGAACCTGAGGATGTGAGGGACTACCTCCTGTACCTGCAAGCCAGAGGCCTGGCTGTGAAGACCATCC
AACAGCACCTGGGCCAGCTCAACATGCTGCACAGGAGATCTGGCCTGCCTCGCCCTTCTGACTCCAATGC
TGTGTCCCTGGTGATGAGGAGAATCAGAAAGGAGAATGTGGATGCTGGGGAGAGAGCCAAGCAGGCCCTG
GCCTTTGAACGCACTGACTTTGACCAAGTCAGATCCCTGATGGAGAACTCTGACAGATGCCAGGACATCA
GGAACCTGGCCTTCCTGGGCATTGCCTACAACACCCTGCTGCGCATTGCCGAAATTGCCAGAATCAGAGT
GAAGGACATCTCCCGCACCGATGGTGGGAGAATGCTGATCCACATTGGCAGGACCAAGACCCTGGTGTCC
ACAGCTGGTGTGGAGAAGGCCCTGTCCCTGGGGGTTACCAAGCTGGTGGAGAGATGGATCTCTGTGTCTG
GTGTGGCTGATGACCCCAACAACTACCTGTTCTGCCGGGTCAGAAAGAATGGTGTGGCTGCCCCTTCTGC
CACCTCCCAACTGTCCACCCGGGCCCTGGAAGGGATCTTTGAGGCCACCCACCGCCTGATCTATGGTGCC
AAGGATGACTCTGGGCAGAGATACCTGGCCTGGTCTGGCCACTCTGCCAGAGTGGGTGCTGCCACCGACA
TGGCCAGGGCTGGTGTGTCCATCCCTGAAATCATGCAGGCTGGTGGCTGGACCAATGTGAACATTGTGAT
GAACTACATCAGAAACCTGGACTCTGAGACTGGGGCCATGGTGAGGCTGCTCGAAGATGGGGACTGAGGC
GCGCCGAATTCAAGCTTCTCGAGAGATCTTCGACTGTGCCTTCTAGTTGCCAGCCATCTGTTGTTTGCCC
CTCCCCCGTGCCTTCCTTGACCCTGGAAGGTGCCACTCCCACTGTCCTTTCCTAATAAAATGAGGAAATT
GCATCGCATTGTCTGAGTAGGTGTCATTCTATTCTGGGGGGTGGGGTGGGGCAGGACAGCAAGGGGGAGG
ATTGGGAAGACAATAGCAGGCATGAGATCTCACGTGCGGACCGAGCGGCCGCAGGAACCCCTAGTGATGG
AGTTGGCCACTCCCTCTCTGCGCGCTCGCTCGCTCACTGAGGCCGGGCGACCAAAGGTCGCCCGACGCCC
GGGCTTTGCCCGGGCGGCCTCAGTGAGCGAGCGAGCGCGCAGCTGCCTGCAGGGGCGCCTGATGCGGTAT
TTTCTCCTTACGCATCTGTGCGGTATTTCACACCGCATA
[95 nt withheld, positions 2350-2444]
T
[46 nt withheld, positions 2446-2491]
C
[141 nt withheld, positions 2493-2633]
CCTTTGACGTTGGAGTCCACGTTCTTT
[37 nt withheld, positions 2661-2697]
ACTCTATCTCGGGCTATTCTTTTGATTTATAAGGGATTTTGCCGATTTCGGTCTATTGGTTAAAAAATGA
GCTGATTTAACAAAAATTTAACGCGAATTTTAACAAAATATTAACGTTTACAATTTTATGGTGCACTCTC
AGTACAATCTGCTCTGATGCCGCATAGTTAAGCCAGCCCCGACACCCGCCAACACCCGCTGACGCGCCCT
GACGGGCTTGTCTGCTCCCGGCATCCGCTTACAGACAAGCTGTGACCGTCTCCGGGAGCTGCATGTGTCA
GAGGTTTTCACCGTCATCACCGAAACGCGCGAGACGAAAGGGCCTCGTGATACGCCTATTTTTATAGGTT
AATGTCATGATAATAATGGTTTCTTAGACGTCAGGTGGCACTTTTCGGGGAAATGTGCGCGGAACCCCTA
TTTGTTTATTTTTCTAAATACATTCAAATATGTATCCGCTCATGAGACAATAACCCTGATAAATGCTTCA
ATAATATTGAAAAAGGAAGAGTATGAGTATTCAACATTTCCGTGTCGCCCTTATTCCCTTTTTTGCGGCA
TTTTGCCTTCCTGTTTTTGCTCACCCAGAAACGCTGGTGAAAGTAAAAGATGCTGAAGATCAGTTGGGTG
CACGAGTGGGTTACATCGAACTGGATCTCAACAGCGGTAAGATCCTTGAGAGTTTTCGCCCCGAAGAACG
TTTTCCAATGATGAGCACTTTTAAAGTTCTGCTATGTGGCGCGGTATTATCCCGTATTGACGCCGGGCAA
GAGCAACTCGGTCGCCGCATACACTATTCTCAGAATGACTTGGTTGAGTACTCACCAGTCACAGAAAAGC
ATCTTACGGATGGCATGACAGTAAGAGAATTATGCAGTGCTGCCATAACCATGAGTGATAACACTGCGGC
CAACTTACTTCTGACAACGATCGGAGGACCGAAGGAGCTAACCGCTTTTTTGCACAACATGGGGGATCAT
GTAACTCGCCTTGATCGTTGGGAACCGGAGCTGAATGAAGCCATACCAAACGACGAGCGTGACACCACGA
TGCCTGTAGCAATGGCAACAACGTTGCGCAAACTATTAACTGGCGAACTACTTACTCTAGCTTCCCGGCA
ACAATTAATAGACTGGATGGAGGCGGATAAAGTTGCAGGACCACTTCTGCGCTCGGCCCTTCCGGCTGGC
TGGTTTATTGCTGATAAATCTGGAGCCGGTGAGCGTGGGTCTCGCGGTATCATTGCAGCACTGGGGCCAG
ATGGTAAGCCCTCCCGTATCGTAGTTATCTACACGACGGGGAGTCAGGCAACTATGGATGAACGAAATAG
ACAGATCGCTGAGATAGGTGCCTCACTGATTAAGCATTGGTAACTGTCAGACCAAGTTTACTCATATATA
CTTTAGATTGATTTAAAACTTCATTTTTAATTTAAAAGGATCTAGGTGAAGATCCTTTTTGATAATCTCA
TGACCAAAATCCCTTAACGTGAGTTTTCGTTCCACTGAGCGTCAGACCCCGTAGAAAAGATCAAAGGATC
TTCTTGAGATCCTTTTTTTCTGCGCGTAATCTGCTGCTTGCAAACAAAAAAACCACCGCTACCAGCGGTG
GTTTGTTTGCCGGATCAAGAGCTACCAACTCTTTTTCCGAAGGTAACTGGCTTCAGCAGAGCGCAGATAC
CAAATACTGTTCTTCTAGTGTAGCCGTAGTTAGGCCACCACTTCAAGAACTCTGTAGCACCGCCTACATA
CCTCGCTCTGCTAATCCTGTTACCAGTGGCTGCTGCCAGTGGCGATAAGTCGTGTCTTACCGGGTTGGAC
TCAAGACGATAGTTACCGGATAAGGCGCAGCGGTCGGGCTGAACGGGGGGTTCGTGCACACAGCCCAGCT
TGGAGCGAACGACCTACACCGAACTGAGATACCTACAGCGTGAGCTATGAGAAAGCGCCACGCTTCCCGA
AGGGAGAAAGGCGGACAGGTATCCGGTAAGCGGCAGGGTCGGAACAGGAGAGCGCACGAGGGAGCTTCCA
GGGGGAAACGCCTGGTATCTTTATAGTCCTGTCGGGTTTCGCCACCTCTGACTTGAGCGTCGATTTTTGT
GATGCTCGTCAGGGGGGCGGAGCCTATGGAAAAACGCCAGCAACGCGGCCTTTTTACGGTTCCTGGCCTT
TTGCTGGCCTTTTGCTCACATGT
